>Addgene plasmid #54562 | Clover-C1 | depositor partial sequence | sequence record 84959 | insert sequence
CAACTCCGCCCCATTGACGCAAATGGGCGGTAGGCGTGTACGGTGGGAGGTCTATATAAGCAGAGCTGGT
TTAGTGAACCGTCAGATCCGCTAGCGCTACCGGTCGCCACCATGGTGAGCAAGGGCGAGGAGCTGTTCAC
CGGGGTGGTGCCCATCCTGGTCGAGCTGGACGGCGACGTAAACGGCCACAAGTTCAGCGTCCGCGGCGAG
GGCGAGGGCGATGCCACCAACGGCAAGCTGACCCTGAAGTTCATCTGCACCACCGGCAAGCTGCCCGTGC
CCTGGCCCACCCTCGTGACCACCTTCGGCTACGGCGTGGCCTGCTTCAGCCGCTACCCCGACCACATGAA
GCAGCACGACTTCTTCAAGTCCGCCATGCCCGAAGGCTACGTCCAGGAGCGCACCATCTCTTTCAAGGAC
GACGGTACCTACAAGACCCGCGCCGAGGTGAAGTTCGAGGGCGACACCCTGGTGAACCGCATCGAGCTGA
AGGGCATCGACTTCAAGGAGGACGGCAACATCCTGGGGCACAAGCTGGAGTACAACTTCAACAGCCACAA
CGTCTATATCACGGCCGACAAGCAGAAGAACGGCATCAAGGCTAACTTCAAGATCCGCCACAACGTTGAG
GACGGCAGCGTGCAGCTCGCCGACCACTACCAGCAGAACACCCCCATCGGCGACGGCCCCGTGCTGCTGC
CCGACAACCACTACCTGAGCCATCAGTCCGCCCTGAGCAAAGACCCCAACGAGAAGCGCGATCACATGGT
CCTGCTGGAGTTCGTGACCGCCGCCGGGATCACTCTCGGCATGGACGAGCTGTACAAGTCCGGACTCAGA
TCTCGAGCTCAAGCTTCGAATTCTGCAGTCGACGGTACCGCGGGCCCGGGATCCACCGGATCTAGATAAC
TGATCATAATCAGCCATACCACATTTGTAGAGGTTTTACTTGCTTTAAAAAACCTCCCACACCTCCCCCT
GAACCTGAAACATA
