[The description below was written by a language model from this plasmid's Addgene catalogue record.]
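Description:
Clover-C1 is an empty mammalian expression backbone of about 4.75 kb designed for building fusions to the bright green fluorescent protein Clover. It carries no insert of its own. The "C1" designation and the record's note that Clover sits N-terminal on the backbone indicate that a gene of interest is cloned downstream of the Clover coding sequence, so the resulting fusion protein has Clover at its amino terminus and the partner protein at the carboxy terminus. The record lists an excitation peak of 505 nm and an emission peak of 515 nm for the fluorophore. Clover was described in work aimed at improving FRET dynamic range with brighter green and red fluorescent proteins, where a green protein of this kind serves as the donor.

The plasmid is maintained in E. coli as a high-copy vector under kanamycin selection, and it provides neomycin resistance for G418 selection of stably transfected mammalian cells. The catalogue entry does not state the promoter driving Clover, the polyadenylation signal, the origins of replication, or the composition of the cloning site, and no feature table is provided, so these elements cannot be confirmed from the record. Typical uses are tagging a protein of interest for live-cell localization imaging, expressing unfused Clover as a transfection or fluorescence control, and building green donor constructs for FRET experiments.
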