Addgene plasmid #54562: Clover-C1
Purpose: (Empty Backbone) Localization: C1 Cloning Vector, Excitation: 505, Emission: 515
Depositing lab: Michael Davidson. Depositing organization: Florida State University, Tallahassee. Publication: Improving FRET dynamic range with bright green and red fluorescent proteins. Lam AJ, St-Pierre F, Gong Y, Marshall JD, Cranfill PJ, Baird MA, McKeown MR, Wiedenmann J, Davidson MW, Schnitzer MJ, Tsien RY, Lin MZ. Nat Methods. 2012 Sep 9. doi: 10.1038/nmeth.2171. PubMed 22961245.
Backbone
  Vector backbone: Clover-C1
  Backbone size (bp): 4750
  Vector type: Mammalian Expression
  Selectable markers: Neomycin (select with G418)
  Tag / fusion protein: Clover (N terminal on backbone)
Growth in bacteria
  Bacterial resistance: Kanamycin, 50 μg/mL
  Growth temperature: 37°C
  Growth strain: DH5alpha
  Copy number: High Copy
Gene/Insert
  Gene/Insert name: None
  Tag / fusion protein: Clover (N terminal on backbone)
Terms and licenses: Academic/Nonprofit Terms; Industry Terms
Depositor comments: . Excitation = 505; Emission = 515
How to cite: Clover-C1 was a gift from Michael Davidson (Addgene plasmid # 54562)
